>Addgene plasmid #58974 | T7-VEE-OKS-iG | addgene full sequence | sequence record 240741 | Addgene NGS Result
ATGGGCGGCGCATGAGAGAAGCCCAGACCAATTACCTACCCAAAATGGAGAAAGTTCACGTTGACATCGA
GGAAGACAGCCCATTCCTCAGAGCTTTGCAGCGGAGCTTCCCGCAGTTTGAGGTAGAAGCCAAGCAGGTC
ACTGATAATGACCATGCTAATGCCAGAGCGTTTTCGCATCTGGCTTCAAAACTGATCGAAACGGAGGTGG
ACCCATCCGACACGATCCTTGACATTGGAAGTGCGCCCGCCCGCAGAATGTATTCTAAGCACAAGTATCA
TTGTATCTGTCCGATGAGATGTGCGGAAGATCCGGACAGATTGTATAAGTATGCAACTAAGCTGAAGAAA
AACTGTAAGGAAATAACTGATAAGGAATTGGACAAGAAAATGAAGGAGCTGGCCGCCGTCATGAGCGACC
CTGACCTGGAAACTGAGACTATGTGCCTCCACGACGACGAGTCGTGTCGCTACGAAGGGCAAGTCGCTGT
TTACCAGGATGTATACGCGGTTGACGGACCGACAAGTCTCTATCACCAAGCCAATAAGGGAGTTAGAGTC
GCCTACTGGATAGGCTTTGACACCACCCCTTTTATGTTTAAGAACTTGGCTGGAGCATATCCATCATACT
CTACCAACTGGGCCGACGAAACCGTGTTAACGGCTCGTAACATAGGCCTATGCAGCTCTGACGTTATGGA
GCGGTCACGTAGAGGGATGTCCATTCTTAGAAAGAAGTATTTGAAACCATCCAACAATGTTCTATTCTCT
GTTGGCTCGACCATCTACCACGAGAAGAGGGACTTACTGAGGAGCTGGCACCTGCCGTCTGTATTTCACT
TACGTGGCAAGCAAAATTACACATGTCGGTGTGAGACTATAGTTAGTTGCGACGGGTACGTCGTTAAAAG
AATAGCTATCAGTCCAGGCCTGTATGGGAAGCCTTCAGGCTATGCTGCTACGATGCACCGCGAGGGATTC
TTGTGCTGCAAAGTGACAGACACATTGAACGGGGAGAGGGTCTCTTTTCCCGTGTGCACGTATGTGCCAG
CTACATTGTGTGACCAAATGACTGGCATACTGGCAACAGATGTCAGTGCGGACGACGCGCAAAAACTGCT
GGTTGGGCTCAACCAGCGTATAGTCGTCAACGGTCGCACCCAGAGAAACACCAATACCATGAAAAATTAC
CTTTTGCCCGTAGTGGCCCAGGCATTTGCTAGGTGGGCAAAGGAATATAAGGAAGATCAAGAAGATGAAA
GGCCACTAGGACTACGAGATAGACAGTTAGTCATGGGGTGTTGTTGGGCTTTTAGAAGGCACAAGATAAC
ATCTATTTATAAGCGCCCGGATACCCAAACCATCATCAAAGTGAACAGCGATTTCCACTCATTCGTGCTG
CCCAGGATAGGCAGTAACACATTGGAGATCGGGCTGAGAACAAGAATCAGGAAAATGTTAGAGGAGCACA
AGGAGCCGTCACCTCTCATTACCGCCGAGGACGTACAAGAAGCTAAGTGCGCAGCCGATGAGGCTAAGGA
GGTGCGTGAAGCCGAGGAGTTGCGCGCAGCTCTACCACCTTTGGCAGCTGATGTTGAGGAGCCCACTCTG
GAGGCAGACGTCGACTTGATGTTACAAGAGGCTGGGGCCGGCTCAGTGGAGACACCTCGTGGCTTGATAA
AGGTTACCAGCTACGATGGCGAGGACAAGATCGGCTCTTACGCTGTGCTTTCTCCGCAGGCTGTACTCAA
GAGTGAAAAATTATCTTGCATCCACCCTCTCGCTGAACAAGTCATAGTGATAACACACTCTGGCCGAAAA
GGGCGTTATGCCGTGGAACCATACCATGGTAAAGTAGTGGTGCCAGAGGGACATGCAATACCCGTCCAGG
ACTTTCAAGCTCTGAGTGAAAGTGCCACCATTGTGTACAACGAACGTGAGTTCGTAAACAGGTACCTGCA
CCATATTGCCACACATGGAGGAGCGCTGAACACTGATGAAGAATATTACAAAACTGTCAAGCCCAGCGAG
CACGACGGCGAATACCTGTACGACATCGACAGGAAACAGTGCGTCAAGAAAGAACTAGTCACTGGGCTAG
GGCTCACAGGCGAGCTGGTGGATCCTCCCTTCCATGAATTCGCCTACGAGAGTCTGAGAACACGACCAGC
CGCTCCTTACCAAGTACCAACCATAGGGGTGTATGGCGTGCCAGGATCAGGCAAGTCTGGCATCATTAAA
AGCGCAGTCACCAAAAAAGATCTAGTGGTGAGCGCCAAGAAAGAAAACTGTGCAGAAATTATAAGGGACG
TCAAGAAAATGAAAGGGCTGGACGTCAATGCCAGAACTGTGGACTCAGTGCTCTTGAATGGATGCAAACA
CCCCGTAGAGACCCTGTATATTGACGAAGCTTTTGCTTGTCATGCAGGTACTCTCAGAGCGCTCATAGCC
ATTATAAGACCTAAAAAGGCAGTGCTCTGCGGGGATCCCAAACAGTGCGGTTTTTTTAACATGATGTGCC
TGAAAGTGCATTTTAACCACGAGATTTGCACACAAGTCTTCCACAAAAGCATCTCTCGCCGTTGCACTAA
ATCTGTGACTTCGGTCGTCTCAACCTTGTTTTACGACAAAAAAATGAGAACGACGAATCCGAAAGAGACT
AAGATTGTGATTGACACTACCGGCAGTACCAAACCTAAGCAGGACGATCTCATTCTCACTTGTTTCAGAG
GGTGGGTGAAGCAGTTGCAAATAGATTACAAAGGCAACGAAATAATGACGGCAGCTGCCTCTCAAGGGCT
GACCCGTAAAGGTGTGTATGCCGTTCGGTACAAGGTGAATGAAAATCCTCTGTACGCACCCACCTCAGAA
CATGTGAACGTCCTACTGACCCGCACGGAGGACCGCATCGTGTGGAAAACACTAGCCGGCGACCCATGGA
TAAAAACACTGACTGCCAAGTACCCTGGGAATTTCACTGCCACGATAGAGGAGTGGCAAGCAGAGCATGA
TGCCATCATGAGGCACATCTTGGAGAGACCGGACCCTACCGACGTCTTCCAGAATAAGGCAAACGTGTGT
TGGGCCAAGGCTTTAGTGCCGGTGCTGAAGACCGCTGGCATAGACATGACCACTGAACAATGGAACACTG
TGGATTATTTTGAAACGGACAAAGCTCACTCAGCAGAGATAGTATTGAACCAACTATGCGTGAGGTTCTT
TGGACTCGATCTGGACTCCGGTCTATTTTCTGCACCCACTGTTCCGTTATCCATTAGGAATAATCACTGG
GATAACTCCCCGTCGCCTAACATGTACGGGCTGAATAAAGAAGTGGTCCGTCAGCTCTCTCGCAGGTACC
CACAACTGCCTCGGGCAGTTGCCACTGGAAGAGTCTATGACATGAACACTGGTACACTGCGCAATTATGA
TCCGCGCATAAACCTAGTACCTGTAAACAGAAGACTGCCTCATGCTTTAGTCCTCCACCATAATGAACAC
CCACAGAGTGACTTTTCTTCATTCGTCAGCAAATTGAAGGGCAGAACTGTCCTGGTGGTCGGGGAAAAGT
TGTCCGTCCCAGGCAAAATGGTTGACTGGTTGTCAGACCGGCCTGAGGCTACCTTCAGAGCTCGGCTGGA
TTTAGGCATCCCAGGTGATGTGCCCAAATATGACATAATATTTGTTAATGTGAGGACCCCATATAAATAC
CATCACTATCAGCAGTGTGAAGACCATGCCATTAAGCTTAGCATGTTGACCAAGAAAGCTTGTCTGCATC
TGAATCCCGGCGGAACCTGTGTCAGCATAGGTTATGGTTACGCTGACAGGGCCAGCGAAAGCATCATTGG
TGCTATAGCGCGGCAGTTCAAGTTTTCCCGGGTATGCAAACCGAAATCCTCACTTGAAGAGACGGAAGTT
CTGTTTGTATTCATTGGGTACGATCGCAAGGCCCGTACGCACAATTCTTACAAGCTTTCATCAACCTTGA
CCAACATTTATACAGGTTCCAGACTCCACGAAGCCGGATGTGCACCCTCATATCATGTGGTGCGAGGGGA
TATTGCCACGGCCACCGAAGGAGTGATTATAAATGCTGCTAACAGCAAAGGACAACCTGGCGGAGGGGTG
TGCGGAGCGCTGTATAAGAAATTCCCGGAAAGCTTCGATTTACAGCCGATCGAAGTAGGAAAAGCGCGAC
TGGTCAAAGGTGCAGCTAAACATATCATTCATGCCGTAGGACCAAACTTCAACAAAGTTTCGGAGGTTGA
AGGTGACAAACAGTTGGCAGAGGCTTATGAGTCCATCGCTAAGATTGTCAACGATAACAATTACAAGTCA
GTAGCGATTCCACTGTTGTCCACCGGCATCTTTTCCGGGAACAAAGATCGACTAACCCAATCATTGAACC
ATTTGCTGACAGCTTTAGACACCACTGATGCAGATGTAGCCATATACTGCAGGGACAAGAAATGGGAAAT
GACTCTCAAGGAAGCAGTGGCTAGGAGAGAAGCAGTGGAGGAGATATGCATATCCGACGACTCTTCAGTG
ACAGAACCTGATGCAGAGCTGGTGAGGGTGCATCCGAAGAGTTCTTTGGCTGGAAGGAAGGGCTACAGCA
CAAGCGATGGCAAAACTTTCTCATATTTGGAAGGGACCAAGTTTCACCAGGCGGCCAAGGATATAGCAGA
AATTAATGCCATGTGGCCCGTTGCAACGGAGGCCAATGAGCAGGTATGCATGTATATCCTCGGAGAAAGC
ATGAGCAGTATTAGGTCGAAATGCCCCGTCGAAGAGTCGGAAGCCTCCACACCACCTAGCACGCTGCCTT
GCTTGTGCATCCATGCCATGACTCCAGAAAGAGTACAGCGCCTAAAAGCCTCACGTCCAGAACAAATTAC
TGTGTGCTCATCCTTTCCATTGCCGAAGTATAGAATCACTGGTGTGCAGAAGATCCAATGCTCCCAGCCT
ATATTGTTCTCACCGAAAGTGCCTGCGTATATTCATCCAAGGAAGTATCTCGTGGAAACACCACCGGTAG
ACGAGACTCCGGAGCCATCGGCAGAGAACCAATCCACAGAGGGGACACCTGAACAACCACCACTTATAAC
CGAGGATGAGACCAGGACTAGAACGCCTGAGCCGATCATCATCGAAGAGGAAGAAGAGGATAGCATAAGT
TTGCTGTCAGATGGCCCGACCCACCAGGTGCTGCAAGTCGAGGCAGACATTCACGGGCCGCCCTCTGTAT
CTAGCTCATCCTGGTCCATTCCTCATGCATCCGACTTTGATGTGGACAGTTTATCCATACTTGACACCCT
GGAGGGAGCTAGCGTGACCAGCGGGGCAACGTCAGCCGAGACTAACTCTTACTTCGCAAAGAGTATGGAG
TTTCTGGCGCGACCGGTGCCTGCGCCTCGAACAGTATTCAGGAACCCTCCACATCCCGCTCCGCGCACAA
GAACACCGTCACTTGCACCCAGCAGGGCCTGCTCGAGAACCAGCCTAGTTTCCACCCCGCCAGGCGTGAA
TAGGGTGATCACTAGAGAGGAGCTCGAGGCGCTTACCCCGTCACGCACTCCTAGCAGGTCGGTCTCGAGA
ACCAGCCTGGTCTCCAACCCGCCAGGCGTAAATAGGGTGATTACAAGAGAGGAGTTTGAGGCGTTCGTAG
CACAACAACAATGACGGTTTGATGCGGGTGCATACATCTTTTCCTCCGACACCGGTCAAGGGCATTTACA
ACAAAAATCAGTAAGGCAAACGGTGCTATCCGAAGTGGTGTTGGAGAGGACCGAATTGGAGATTTCGTAT
GCCCCGCGCCTCGACCAAGAAAAAGAAGAATTACTACGCAAGAAATTACAGTTAAATCCCACACCTGCTA
ACAGAAGCAGATACCAGTCCAGGAAGGTGGAGAACATGAAAGCCATAACAGCTAGACGTATTCTGCAAGG
CCTAGGGCATTATTTGAAGGCAGAAGGAAAAGTGGAGTGCTACCGAACCCTGCATCCTGTTCCTTTGTAT
TCATCTAGTGTGAACCGTGCCTTTTCAAGCCCCAAGGTCGCAGTGGAAGCCTGTAACGCCATGTTGAAAG
AGAACTTTCCGACTGTGGCTTCTTACTGTATTATTCCAGAGTACGATGCCTATTTGGACATGGTTGACGG
AGCTTCATGCTGCTTAGACACTGCCAGTTTTTGCCCTGCAAAGCTGCGCAGCTTTCCAAAGAAACACTCC
TATTTGGAACCCACAATACGATCGGCAGTGCCTTCAGCGATCCAGAACACGCTCCAGAACGTCCTGGCAG
CTGCCACAAAAAGAAATTGCAATGTCACGCAAATGAGAGAATTGCCCGTATTGGATTCGGCGGCCTTTAA
TGTGGAATGCTTCAAGAAATATGCGTGTAATAATGAATATTGGGAAACGTTTAAAGAAAACCCCATCAGG
CTTACTGAAGAAAACGTGGTAAATTACATTACCAAATTAAAAGGACCAAAAGCTGCTGCTCTTTTTGCGA
AGACACATAATTTGAATATGTTGCAGGACATACCAATGGACAGGTTTGTAATGGACTTAAAGAGAGACGT
GAAAGTGACTCCAGGAACAAAACATACTGAAGAACGGCCCAAGGTACAGGTGATCCAGGCTGCCGATCCG
CTAGCAACAGCGTATCTGTGCGGAATCCACCGAGAGCTGGTTAGGAGATTAAATGCGGTCCTGCTTCCGA
ACATTCATACACTGTTTGATATGTCGGCTGAAGACTTTGACGCTATTATAGCCGAGCACTTCCAGCCTGG
GGATTGTGTTCTGGAAACTGACATCGCGTCGTTTGATAAAAGTGAGGACGACGCCATGGCTCTGACCGCG
TTAATGATTCTGGAAGACTTAGGTGTGGACGCAGAGCTGTTGACGCTGATTGAGGCGGCTTTCGGCGAAA
TTTCATCAATACATTTGCCCACTAAAACTAAATTTAAATTCGGAGCCATGATGAAATCTGGAATGTTCCT
CACACTGTTTGTGAACACAGTCATTAACATTGTAATCGCAAGCAGAGTGTTGAGAGAACGGCTAACCGGA
TCACCATGTGCAGCATTCATTGGAGATGACAATATCGTGAAAGGAGTCAAATCGGACAAATTAATGGCAG
ACAGGTGCGCCACCTGGTTGAATATGGAAGTCAAGATTATAGATGCTGTGGTGGGCGAGAAAGCGCCTTA
TTTCTGTGGAGGGTTTATTTTGTGTGACTCCGTGACCGGCACAGCGTGCCGTGTGGCAGACCCCCTAAAA
AGGCTGTTTAAGCTTGGCAAACCTCTGGCAGCAGACGATGAACATGATGATGACAGGAGAAGGGCATTGC
ATGAAGAGTCAACACGCTGGAACCGAGTGGGTATTCTTTCAGAGCTGTGCAAGGCAGTAGAATCAAGGTA
TGAAACCGTAGGAACTTCCATCATAGTTATGGCCATGACTACTCTAGCTAGCAGTGTTAAATCATTCAGC
TACCTGAGAGGGGCCCCTATAACTCTCTACGGCTAACCTGAATGGACTACGACATAGTCTAGTCCGCCAA
GTCTAGCATATGGGCGCGTGAATTCGCCACCATGGCGGGACACCTGGCTTCGGATTTCGCCTTCTCGCCC
CCTCCAGGTGGTGGAGGTGATGGGCCAGGGGGGCCGGAGCCGGGCTGGGTTGATCCTCGGACCTGGCTAA
GCTTCCAAGGCCCTCCTGGAGGGCCAGGAATCGGGCCGGGGGTTGGGCCAGGCTCTGAGGTGTGGGGGAT
TCCCCCATGCCCCCCGCCGTATGAGTTCTGTGGGGGGATGGCGTACTGTGGGCCCCAGGTTGGAGTGGGG
CTAGTGCCCCAAGGCGGCTTGGAGACCTCTCAGCCTGAGGGCGAAGCAGGAGTCGGGGTGGAGAGCAACT
CCGATGGGGCCTCCCCGGAGCCCTGCACCGTCACCCCTGGTGCCGTGAAGCTGGAGAAGGAGAAGCTGGA
GCAAAACCCGGAGGAGTCCCAGGACATCAAAGCTCTGCAGAAAGAACTCGAGCAATTTGCCAAGCTCCTG
AAGCAGAAGAGGATCACCCTGGGATATACACAGGCCGATGTGGGGCTCACCCTGGGGGTTCTATTTGGGA
AGGTATTCAGCCAAACGACCATCTGCCGCTTTGAGGCTCTGCAGCTTAGCTTCAAGAACATGTGTAAGCT
GCGGCCCTTGCTGCAGAAGTGGGTGGAGGAAGCTGACAACAATGAAAATCTTCAGGAGATATGCAAAGCA
GAAACCCTCGTGCAGGCCCGAAAGAGAAAGCGAACCAGTATCGAGAACCGAGTGAGAGGCAACCTGGAGA
ATTTGTTCCTGCAGTGCCCGAAACCCACACTGCAGCAGATCAGCCACATCGCCCAGCAGCTTGGGCTCGA
GAAGGATGTGGTCCGAGTGTGGTTCTGTAACCGGCGCCAGAAGGGCAAGCGATCAAGCAGCGACTATGCA
CAACGAGAGGATTTTGAGGCTGCTGGGTCTCCTTTCTCAGGGGGACCAGTGTCCTTTCCTCTGGCCCCAG
GGCCCCATTTTGGTACCCCAGGCTATGGGAGCCCTCACTTCACTGCACTGTACTCCTCGGTCCCTTTCCC
TGAGGGGGAAGCCTTTCCCCCTGTCTCCGTCACCACTCTGGGCTCTCCCATGCATTCAAACTCTAGTGAG
GGCAGAGGAAGTCTGCTAACATGCGGTGACGTCGAGGAGAATCCTGGCCCACAATTGATGGCTGTCAGCG
ACGCGCTGCTCCCATCTTTCTCCACGTTCGCGTCTGGCCCGGCGGGAAGGGAGAAGACACTGCGTCAAGC
AGGTGCCCCGAATAACCGCTGGCGGGAGGAGCTCTCCCACATGAAGCGACTTCCCCCAGTGCTTCCCGGC
CGCCCCTATGACCTGGCGGCGGCGACCGTGGCCACAGACCTGGAGAGCGGCGGAGCCGGTGCGGCTTGCG
GCGGTAGCAACCTGGCGCCCCTACCTCGGAGAGAGACCGAGGAGTTCAACGATCTCCTGGACCTGGACTT
TATTCTCTCCAATTCGCTGACCCATCCTCCGGAGTCAGTGGCCGCCACCGTGTCCTCGTCAGCGTCAGCC
TCCTCTTCGTCGTCGCCGTCGAGCAGCGGCCCTGCCAGCGCGCCCTCCACCTGCAGCTTCACCTATCCGA
TCCGGGCCGGGAACGACCCGGGCGTGGCGCCGGGCGGCACGGGCGGAGGCCTCCTCTATGGCAGGGAGTC
CGCTCCCCCTCCGACGGCTCCCTTCAACCTGGCGGACATCAACGACGTGAGCCCCTCGGGCGGCTTCGTG
GCCGAGCTCCTGCGGCCAGAATTGGACCCGGTGTACATTCCGCCGCAGCAGCCGCAGCCGCCAGGTGGCG
GGCTGATGGGCAAGTTCGTGCTGAAGGCGTCGCTGAGCGCCCCTGGCAGCGAGTACGGCAGCCCGTCGGT
CATCAGCGTCAGCAAAGGCAGCCCTGACGGCAGCCACCCGGTGGTGGTGGCGCCCTACAACGGCGGGCCG
CCGCGCACGTGCCCCAAGATCAAGCAGGAGGCGGTCTCTTCGTGCACCCACTTGGGCGCTGGACCCCCTC
TCAGCAATGGCCACCGGCCGGCTGCACACGACTTCCCCCTGGGGCGGCAGCTCCCCAGCAGGACTACCCC
GACCCTGGGTCTTGAGGAAGTGCTGAGCAGCAGGGACTGTCACCCTGCCCTGCCGCTTCCTCCCGGCTTC
CATCCCCACCCGGGGCCCAATTACCCATCCTTCCTGCCCGATCAGATGCAGCCGCAAGTCCCGCCGCTCC
ATTACCAAGAGCTCATGCCACCCGGTTCCTGCATGCCAGAGGAGCCCAAGCCAAAGAGGGGAAGACGATC
GTGGCCCCGGAAAAGGACCGCCACCCACACTTGTGATTACGCGGGCTGCGGCAAAACCTACACAAAGAGT
TCCCATCTCAAGGCACACCTGCGAACCCACACAGGTGAGAAACCTTACCACTGTGACTGGGACGGCTGTG
GATGGAAATTCGCCCGCTCAGATGAACTGACCAGGCACTACCGTAAACACACGGGGCACCGCCCGTTCCA
GTGCCAAAAATGCGACCGAGCATTTTCCAGGTCGGACCACCTCGCCTTACACATGAAGAGGCATTTTTCT
AGACAATGTACTAACTACGCTTTGTTGAAACTCGCTGGCGATGTTGAAAGTAACCCCGGTCCTGGCGCGC
CCATGTACAACATGATGGAGACGGAGCTGAAGCCGCCGGGCCCGCAGCAAACTTCGGGGGGCGGCGGCGG
CAACTCCACCGCGGCGGCGGCCGGCGGCAACCAGAAAAACAGCCCGGACCGCGTCAAGCGGCCCATGAAT
GCCTTCATGGTGTGGTCCCGCGGGCAGCGGCGCAAGATGGCCCAGGAGAACCCCAAGATGCACAACTCGG
AGATCAGCAAGCGCCTGGGCGCCGAGTGGAAACTTTTGTCGGAGACGGAGAAGCGGCCGTTCATCGACGA
GGCTAAGCGGCTGCGAGCGCTGCACATGAAGGAGCACCCGGATTATAAATACCGGCCCCGGCGGAAAACC
AAGACGCTCATGAAGAAGGATAAGTACACGCTGCCCGGCGGGCTGCTGGCCCCCGGCGGCAATAGCATGG
CGAGCGGGGTCGGGGTGGGCGCCGGCCTGGGCGCGGGCGTGAACCAGCGCATGGACAGTTACGCGCACAT
GAACGGCTGGAGCAACGGCAGCTACAGCATGATGCAGGACCAGCTGGGCTACCCGCAGCACCCGGGCCTC
AATGCGCACGGCGCAGCGCAGATGCAGCCCATGCACCGCTACGACGTGAGCGCCCTGCAGTACAACTCCA
TGACCAGCTCGCAGACCTACATGAACGGCTCGCCCACCTACAGCATGTCCTACTCGCAGCAGGGCACCCC
TGGCATGGCTCTTGGCTCCATGGGTTCGGTGGTCAAGTCCGAGGCCAGCTCCAGCCCCCCTGTGGTTACC
TCTTCCTCCCACTCCAGGGCGCCCTGCCAGGCCGGGGACCTCCGGGACATGATCAGCATGTATCTCCCCG
GCGCCGAGGTGCCGGAACCCGCCGCCCCCAGCAGACTTCACATGTCCCAGCACTACCAGAGCGGCCCGGT
GCCCGGCACGGCCATTAACGGCACACTGCCCCTCTCACACATGTGAGCGGCCATCGATAACTAACTTAAG
CTAGCAACGGTTTCCCTCTAGCGGGATCAATTCCGCCCCCCCCCCCTAACGTTACTGGCCGAAGCCGCTT
GGAATAAGGCCGGTGTGCGTTTGTCTATATGTTATTTTCCACCATATTGCCGTCTTTTGGCAATGTGAGG
GCCCGGAAACCTGGCCCTGTCTTCTTGACGAGCATTCCTAGGGGTCTTTCCCCTCTCGCCAAAGGAATGC
AAGGTCTGTTGAATGTCGTGAAGGAAGCAGTTCCTCTGGAAGCTTCTTGAAGACAAACAACGTCTGTAGC
GACCCTTTGCAGGCAGCGGAACCCCCCACCTGGCGACAGGTGCCTCTGCGGCCAAAAGCCACGTGTATAA
GATACACCTGCAAAGGCGGCACAACCCCAGTGCCACGTTGTGAGTTGGATAGTTGTGGAAAGAGTCAAAT
GGCTCTCCTCAAGCGTATTCAACAAGGGGCTGAAGGATGCCCAGAAGGTACCCCATTGTATGGGATCTGA
TCTGGGGCCTCGGTGCACATGCTTTACATGTGTTTAGTCGAGGTTAAAAAAACGTCTAGGCCCCCCGAAC
CACGGGGACGTGGTTTTCCTTTGAAAAACACGATAATACGAATTCGCCACCATGGCAGAGGCCCGCACAT
CCCTGTCTGCCCACTGTCGGGGCCCGCTGGCCACTGGCCTGCACCCAGACCTGGACCTCCCGGGCCGAAG
CCTCGCCACCCCTGCGCCTTCCTGCTACCTTCTGGGCAGCGAACCCAGCTCTGGCCTGGGCCTCCAGCCC
GAGACCCACCTCCCCGAGGGCAGCCTGAAGCGGTGCTGCGTCTTGGGCCTACCCCCCACCTCCCCAGCCT
CCTCCTCACCCTGTGCCTCCTCCGACGTCACCTCCATCATCCGCTCCTCCCAGACGTCTCTGGTCACCTG
TGTAAATGGACTCCGGAGCCCCCCTCTGACGGGAGATCTGGGGGGCCCTTCCAAGCGGGCCCGGCCTGGC
CCTGCATCGACGGACAGCCATGAGGGCAGCTTGCAACTTGAAGCCTGCCGGAAGGCGAGCTTCCTGAAGC
AGGAACCCGCGGATGAGTTTTCAGAGCTCTTTGGGCCTCACCAGCAGGGCCTGCCGCCCCCCTATCCCCT
GTCTCAGTTGCCGCCTGGCCCAAGCCTTGGAGGCCTGGGGCTGGGCCTGGCAGGCAGGGTGGTGGCCGGG
CGGCAGGCGTGCCGCTGGGTGGACTGCTGTGCAGCCTATGAGCAGCAGGAGGAGCTGGTGCGGCACATCG
AGAAGAGCCACATCGACCAGCGCAAGGGCGAGGACTTCACCTGCTTCTGGGCTGGCTGCGTGCGCCGCTA
CAAGCCCTTCAACGCCCGCTACAAGCTGCTCATCCACATGCGAGTGCACTCGGGCGAGAAGCCCAACAAG
TGCATGTTTGAAGGCTGCAGCAAGGCCTTCTCACGGCTGGAGAACCTCAAGATCCACCTGAGGAGCCACA
CGGGCGAGAAGCCGTACCTGTGCCAGCACCCGGGTTGCCAGAAGGCCTTCAGCAACTCCAGCGACCGCGC
CAAGCACCAGCGCACCCACCTAGACACGAAGCCGTACGCCTGTCAGATCCCTGGCTGCTCCAAGCGCTAC
ACAGACCCCAGCTCCCTCCGCAAGCACGTCAAGGCCCATTCAGCCAAAGAGCAGCAGGTGCGTAAGAAGC
TGCATGCGGGCCCTGACACCGAGGCCGACGTCCTGACCGAGTGTCTGGTCCTGCAGCAGCTCCACACGTC
CACACAGCTGGCTGCCAGCGACGGCAAGGGTGGCTGTGGCCTGGGCCAGGAGCTGCTCCCAGGTGTGTAT
CCTGGCTCCATCACCCCCCATAACGGACTTGCATCGGGCCTCCTGCCCCCAGCGCACGACGTACCTTCCA
GGCACCACCCGCTGGATGCCACCACCAGTTCCCACCACCATCTGTCCCCTCTGCCCATGGCTGAGAGCAC
CCGGGATGGGTTGGGGCCCGGCCTCCTCTCACCAATAGTCAGCCCCCTGAAGGGGCTGGGGCCACCGCCG
CTGCCCCCATCCTCTCAGAGCCATTCTCCGGGGGGCCAGCCCTTCCCCACACTCCCCAGCAAGCCGTCCT
ACCCACCCTTCCAGAGCCCTCCACCCCCGCCTCTGCCCAGCCCACAAGGTTACCAGGGCAGTTTCCACTC
CATCCAGAGTTGCTTCCCCTATGGCGACTGCTACCGGATGGCTGAACCAGCAGCCGGTGGGGACGGACTG
GTCGGGGAGACCCACGGTTTCAACCCCCTGCGGCCCAATGGCTACCACAGCCTCAGCACGCCCTTGCCTG
CCACAGGCTATGAGGCCCTGGCTGAGGCCTCATGCCCCACAGCGCTGCCACAGCAGCCATCTGAAGATGT
GGTGTCCAGCGGCCCCGAGGACTGTGGCTTCTTCCCCAATGGAGCCTTTGACCACTGCCTGGGCCACATC
CCCTCCATCTACACAGACACCTGAGCGGCCGCAACTAACTTAAGCTAGCAACGGTTTCCCTCTAGCGGGA
TCAATTCCGCCCCCCCCCCCTAACGTTACTGGCCGAAGCCGCTTGGAATAAGGCCGGTGTGCGTTTGTCT
ATATGTTATTTTCCACCATATTGCCGTCTTTTGGCAATGTGAGGGCCCGGAAACCTGGCCCTGTCTTCTT
GACGAGCATTCCTAGGGGTCTTTCCCCTCTCGCCAAAGGAATGCAAGGTCTGTTGAATGTCGTGAAGGAA
GCAGTTCCTCTGGAAGCTTCTTGAAGACAAACAACGTCTGTAGCGACCCTTTGCAGGCAGCGGAACCCCC
CACCTGGCGACAGGTGCCTCTGCGGCCAAAAGCCACGTGTATAAGATACACCTGCAAAGGCGGCACAACC
CCAGTGCCACGTTGTGAGTTGGATAGTTGTGGAAAGAGTCAAATGGCTCTCCTCAAGCGTATTCAACAAG
GGGCTGAAGGATGCCCAGAAGGTACCCCATTGTATGGGATCTGATCTGGGGCCTCGGTGCACATGCTTTA
CATGTGTTTAGTCGAGGTTAAAAAAACGTCTAGGCCCCCCGAACCACGGGGACGTGGTTTTCCTTTGAAA
AACACGATAATACCATGACCGAGTACAAGCCCACGGTGCGCCTCGCCACCCGCGACGACGTCCCCAGGGC
CGTACGCACCCTCGCCGCCGCGTTCGCCGACTACCCCGCCACGCGCCACACCGTCGATCCGGACCGCCAC
ATCGAGCGGGTCACCGAGCTGCAAGAACTCTTCCTCACGCGCGTCGGGCTCGACATCGGCAAGGTGTGGG
TCGCGGACGACGGCGCCGCGGTGGCGGTCTGGACCACGCCGGAGAGCGTCGAAGCGGGGGCGGTGTTCGC
CGAGATCGGCCCGCGCATGGCCGAGTTGAGCGGTTCCCGGCTGGCCGCGCAGCAACAGATGGAAGGCCTC
CTGGCGCCGCACCGGCCCAAGGAGCCCGCGTGGTTCCTGGCCACCGTCGGCGTCTCGCCCGACCACCAGG
GCAAGGGTCTGGGCAGCGCCGTCGTGCTCCCCGGAGTGGAGGCGGCCGAGCGCGCCGGGGTGCCCGCCTT
CCTGGAGACCTCCGCGCCCCGCAACCTCCCCTTCTACGAGCGGCTCGGCTTCACCGTCACCGCCGACGTC
GAGGTGCCCGAAGGACCGCGCACCTGGTGCATGACCCGCAAGCCCGGTGCCTGAGAATTGGCAAGCTGCT
TACATAGAACTCGCGGCGATTGGCATGCCGCCTTAAAATTTTTATTTTATTTTTTCTTTTCTTTTCCGAA
TCGGATTTTGTTTTTAATATTTCAAAAAAAAAAAAAAAAAAAAAAAAAACGCGTCGAGGGGAATTAATTC
TTGAAGACGAAAGGGCCAGGTGGCACTTTTCGGGGAAATGTGCGCGGAACCCCTATTTGTTTATTTTTCT
AAATACATTCAAATATGTATCCGCTCATGAGACAATAACCCTGATAAATGCTTCAATAATATTGAAAAAG
GAAGAGTATGAGTATTCAACATTTCCGTGTCGCCCTTATTCCCTTTTTTGCGGCATTTTGCCTTCCTGTT
TTTGCTCACCCAGAAACGCTGGTGAAAGTAAAAGATGCTGAAGATCAGTTGGGTGCACGAGTGGGTTACA
TCGAACTGGATCTCAACAGCGGTAAGATCCTTGAGAGTTTTCGCCCCGAAGAACGTTTTCCAATGATGAG
CACTTTTAAAGTTCTGCTATGTGGCGCGGTATTATCCCGTGTTGACGCCGGGCAAGAGCAACTCGGTCGC
CGCATACACTATTCTCAGAATGACTTGGTTGAGTACTCACCAGTCACAGAAAAGCATCTTACGGATGGCA
TGACAGTAAGAGAATTATGCAGTGCTGCCATAACCATGAGTGATAACACTGCGGCCAACTTACTTCTGAC
AACGATCGGAGGACCGAAGGAGCTAACCGCTTTTTTGCACAACATGGGGGATCATGTAACTCGCCTTGAT
CGTTGGGAACCGGAGCTGAATGAAGCCATACCAAACGACGAGCGTGACACCACGATGCCTGTAGCAATGG
CAACAACGTTGCGCAAACTATTAACTGGCGAACTACTTACTCTAGCTTCCCGGCAACAATTAATAGACTG
GATGGAGGCGGATAAAGTTGCAGGACCACTTCTGCGCTCGGCCCTTCCGGCTGGCTGGTTTATTGCTGAT
AAATCTGGAGCCGGTGAGCGTGGGTCTCGCGGTATCATTGCAGCACTGGGGCCAGATGGTAAGCCCTCCC
GTATCGTAGTTATCTACACGACGGGGAGTCAGGCAACTATGGATGAACGAAATAGACAGATCGCTGAGAT
AGGTGCCTCACTGATTAAGCATTGGTAACTGTCAGACCAAGTTTACTCATATATACTTTAGATTGATTTA
AAACTTCATTTTTAATTTAAAAGGATCTAGGTGAAGATCCTTTTTGATAATCTCATGACCAAAATCCCTT
AACGTGAGTTTTCGTTCCACTGAGCGTCAGACCCCGTAGAAAAGATCAAAGGATCTTCTTGAGATCCTTT
TTTTCTGCGCGTAATCTGCTGCTTGCAAACAAAAAAACCACCGCTACCAGCGGTGGTTTGTTTGCCGGAT
CAAGAGCTACCAACTCTTTTTCCGAAGGTAACTGGCTTCAGCAGAGCGCAGATACCAAATACTGTCCTTC
TAGTGTAGCCGTAGTTAGGCCACCACTTCAAGAACTCTGTAGCACCGCCTACATACCTCGCTCTGCTAAT
CCTGTTACCAGTGGCTGCTGCCAGTGGCGATAAGTCGTGTCTTACCGGGTTGGACTCAAGACGATAGTTA
CCGGATAAGGCGCAGCGGTCGGGCTGAACGGGGGGTTCGTGCACACAGCCCAGCTTGGAGCGAACGACCT
ACACCGAACTGAGATACCTACAGCGTGAGCTATGAGAAAGCGCCACGCTTCCCGAAGGGAGAAAGGCGGA
CAGGTATCCGGTAAGCGGCAGGGTCGGAACAGGAGAGCGCACGAGGGAGCTTCCAGGGGGAAACGCCTGG
TATCTTTATAGTCCTGTCGGGTTTCGCCACCTCTGACTTGAGCGTCGATTTTTGTGATGCTCGTCAGGGG
GGCGGAGCCTATGGAAAAACGCCAGCAACGCGAGCTCTAATACGACTCACTATAG
Features (pLannotate 1.2.2; 12 found; start..end, strand, type, name):
     45..7523    +  CDS            POLN_EEVVT: Experimental evidence at protein level: Swiss-Prot protein existence level 1. [RNA-directed RNA polymerase nsP4]: RNA dependent RNA polymerase (By similarity). Replicates genomic and antigenomic RNA by recognizing replications specific signals. The early replication complex formed by the polyproteins P123/P123' and nsP4 synthesizes minus-strand RNAs (By similarity). The late replication complex composed of fully processed nsP1-nsP4 is responsible for the production of genomic and subgenomic plus-strand RNAs (By similarity). From Venezuelan equine encephalitis virus (strain Trinidad donkey) (VE
   7592..8671    +  CDS            POU5F1: PO5F1_HUMAN - Also known as OCT3, OCT4, OTF3. Experimental evidence at protein level: Swiss-Prot protein existence level 1. Transcription factor that binds to the octamer motif (5'- ATTTGCAT-3'). Forms a trimeric complex with SOX2 or SOX15 on DNA and controls the expression of a number of genes involved in embryonic development such as YES1, FGF4, UTF1 and ZFP206. Critical for early embryogenesis and for embryonic stem cell pluripotency. From Homo sapiens (Human).
   8723..10147   +  CDS            Klf4: KLF4_MOUSE - Also known as Ezf, Gklf, Zie. Experimental evidence at protein level: Swiss-Prot protein existence level 1. Transcription factor; can act both as activator and as repressor. Binds the 5'-CACCC-3' core sequence. Binds to the promoter region of its own gene and can activate its own transcription. Regulates the expression of key transcription factors during embryonic development. Plays an important role in maintaining embryonic stem cells, and in preventing their differentiation. Required for establishing the barrier function of the skin and for postnatal maturation and maintenance o
  10223..11173   +  CDS            SOX2: SOX2_HUMAN - Experimental evidence at protein level: Swiss-Prot protein existence level 1. Transcription factor that forms a trimeric complex with OCT4 on DNA and controls the expression of a number of genes involved in embryonic development such as YES1, FGF4, UTF1 and ZFP206 (By similarity). Binds to the proximal enhancer region of NANOG (By similarity). Critical for early embryogenesis and for embryonic stem cell pluripotency (PubMed:18035408). Downstream SRRT target that mediates the promotion of neural stem cell self-renewal (By similarity). Keeps neural cells undifferentiated by countera
  11237..11798   +  misc_feature   IRES: internal ribosome entry site (IRES) of the encephalomyocarditis virus (EMCV)
  11812..13671   +  CDS            GLIS1: GLIS1_HUMAN - Experimental evidence at protein level: Swiss-Prot protein existence level 1. Acts as both a repressor and activator of transcription (PubMed:21654807). Binds to the consensus sequence 5'-GACCACCCAC-3' (By similarity). By controlling the expression of genes involved in cell differentiation inhibits the lineage commitment of multipotent cells (PubMed:21654807). Prevents, for instance, the differentiation of multipotent mesenchymal cells into adipocyte and osteoblast (By similarity). From Homo sapiens (Human).
  13731..14292   +  misc_feature   IRES: internal ribosome entry site (IRES) of the encephalomyocarditis virus (EMCV)
  14295..14894   +  CDS            PuroR: puromycin N-acetyltransferase; pac from Streptomyces alboniger; confers resistance to puromycin
  15093..15197   +  promoter       AmpR promoter: bla
  15198..16058   +  CDS            AmpR: β-lactamase; bla; confers resistance to ampicillin, carbenicillin, and related antibiotics
  16229..16817   +  rep_origin     ori: high-copy-number ColE1/pMB1/pBR322/pUC origin of replication
  16838..16855   +  promoter       T7 promoter (fragment): promoter for bacteriophage T7 RNA polymerase
