[The description below was written by a language model from this plasmid's Addgene catalogue record and pLannotate feature annotations shown in this document.]
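Description:
T7-VEE-OKS-iG is a bacterial plasmid that serves as a DNA template for producing a self-replicating Venezuelan equine encephalitis (VEE) virus RNA replicon used to reprogram human cells to induced pluripotent stem cells without DNA integration. It derives from the T7-VEE-IRES-puro backbone and is propagated in E. coli through a high-copy ColE1/pUC-type origin with ampicillin selection (bla under its own promoter). A bacteriophage T7 promoter lies immediately upstream of the replicon's 5' end across the circular junction, so the whole replicon can be transcribed as a single RNA by T7 RNA polymerase; the feature table scores this promoter as a fragment, probably because it runs to the end of the linearised sequence record.

The first roughly 7.5 kb of the replicon encode the VEE nonstructural polyprotein (nsP1–nsP4), the viral RNA-dependent RNA polymerase complex that copies the RNA inside the cell and drives synthesis of a subgenomic message from the 26S promoter. In place of the viral structural genes, this 3' ORF carries human OCT4 (POU5F1), KLF4 and SOX2, joined by T2A and E2A self-cleaving peptides so that they are made from one translation unit. An EMCV IRES then directs translation of human GLIS1, and a second EMCV IRES drives puromycin N-acetyltransferase, allowing puromycin selection of cells that retain the replicon. The VEE 3'UTR and a poly(A) tail close the replicon. The automated annotation matched KLF4 best to the mouse protein, whereas the catalogue lists it as human. Because no structural proteins are encoded, the RNA amplifies within cells but cannot form virus particles.
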