Addgene plasmid #58974: T7-VEE-OKS-iG
Purpose: RNA-based iPSC generation. VEE RNA replicon 3'ORF encoding OCT4, KLF4, SOX2 separated by 2A peptides followed by an IRES then GLIS1 and a second IRES and PuroR ORF
Depositing lab: Steven Dowdy. Publication: Efficient generation of human iPSCs by a synthetic self-replicative RNA. Yoshioka N, Gros E, Li HR, Kumar S, Deacon DC, Maron C, Muotri AR, Chi NC, Fu XD, Yu BD, Dowdy SF. Cell Stem Cell. 2013 Aug 1;13(2):246-54. doi: 10.1016/j.stem.2013.06.001. PubMed 23910086.
Backbone
  Vector backbone: T7-VEE-IRES-puro (Addgene plasmid 58970)
  Backbone manufacturer: Dowdy lab
  Vector type: Mammalian Expression ; Venezuelan equine encephalitis (VEE) virus RNA replicon
  Selectable markers: Puromycin
Growth in bacteria
  Bacterial resistance: Ampicillin, 100 μg/mL
  Growth temperature: 37°C
  Growth strain: DH5alpha
  Copy number: Unknown
Gene/Insert 1
  Gene/Insert name: Oct4
  Species: H. sapiens (human)
  Entrez Gene: POU5F1 (a.k.a. OCT3, OCT4, OCT4Borf1, OTF-3, OTF3, OTF4, Oct-3, Oct-4, Oct3/4)
Gene/Insert 2
  Gene/Insert name: Klf4 (alt name: Kruppel-like factor 4)
  Species: H. sapiens (human)
  Entrez Gene: KLF4 (a.k.a. EZF, GKLF)
Gene/Insert 3
  Gene/Insert name: Sox2 (alt name: SRY (sex determining region Y)-box 2)
  Species: H. sapiens (human)
  Entrez Gene: SOX2 (a.k.a. ANOP3, MCOPS3)
Gene/Insert 4
  Gene/Insert name: GLIS (alt name: GLIS family zinc finger 1)
  Species: H. sapiens (human)
  Entrez Gene: GLIS1
Terms and licenses: Academic/Nonprofit Terms; Industry Terms: Not Available to Industry
Depositor comments: Summary of features: 1-7561: VEE RNA replicases (nsP1, nsP2, nsP3, nsP4 and 26S promoter) 7592-8671: human Oct4 8678-8731: T2A peptide sequence 8738-10147: human Klf4 10154-10213: E2A peptide sequence 10223-11176: human Sox2 11195-11805: IRES sequence 11818-13680: human Glis1 13689-14300: IRES sequence 14301-14900: Puromycin resistance gene 14907-15034: VEE 3’UTR and poly A tail 15203-16063: Ampicillin resistance gene 16843-16860: T7 promoter
How to cite: T7-VEE-OKS-iG was a gift from Steven Dowdy (Addgene plasmid # 58974 ; http://n2t.net/addgene:58974 ; RRID:Addgene_58974)
